>Addgene plasmid #236026 | DVL3-P2 | addgene full sequence | sequence record 472268 | Addgene NGS Result
TTGAAATCCTTTTTTTCTGCGCGTAATCTGCTGCTTGCAAACAAAAAAACCACCGCTACCAGCGGTGGTT
TGTTTGCCGGATCAAGAGCTACCAACTCTTTTTCCGAAGGTAACTGGCTTCAGCAGAGCGCAGATACCAA
ATACTGTCCTTCTAGTGTAGCCGTAGTTAGGCCACCACTTCAAGAACTCTGTAGCACCGCCTACATACCT
CGCTCTGCTAATCCTGTTACCAGTGGCTGCTGCCAGTGGCGATAAGTCGTGTCTTACCGGGTTGGACTCA
AGACGATAGTTACCGGATAAGGCGCAGCGGTCGGGCTGAACGGGGGGTTCGTGCACACAGCCCAGCTTGG
AGCGAACGACCTACACCGAACTGAGATACCTACAGCGTGAGCTATGAGAAAGCGCCACGCTTCCCGAAGG
GAGAAAGGCGGACAGGTATCCGGTAAGCGGCAGGGTCGGAACAGGAGAGCGCACGAGGGAGCTTCCAGGG
GGAAACGCCTGGTATCTTTATAGTCCTGTCGGGTTTCGCCACCTCTGACTTGAGCGTCGATTTTTGTGAT
GCTCGTCAGGGGGGCGGAGCCTATGGAAAAACGCCAGCAACGCGGCCTTTTTACGGTTCCTGGCCTTTTG
CTGGCCTTTTGCTCACATGTTCTTTCCTGCGTTATCCCCTGATTCTGTGGATAACCGTATTACCGCCTTT
GAGTGAGCTGATACCGGTTGGGCGTCGCTTGGTCGGTCATTTCGAATTACCAATGCTTAATCAGTGAGGC
ACCTATCTCAGCGATCTGTCTATTTCGTTCATCCATAGTTGCCTGACTCCCCGTCGTGTAGATAACTACG
ATACGGGAGGGCTTACCATCTGGCCCCAGTGCTGCAATGATACCGCGAGACCCACGCTCACCGGCTCCAG
ATTTATCAGCAATAAACCAGCCAGCCGGAAGGGCCGAGCGCAGAAGTGGTCCTGCAACTTTATCCGCCTC
CATCCAGTCTATTAATTGTTGCCGGGAAGCTAGAGTAAGTAGTTCGCCAGTTAATAGTTTGCGCAACGTT
GTTGCCATTGCTACAGGCATCGTGGTGTCACGCTCGTCGTTTGGTATGGCTTCATTCAGCTCCGGTTCCC
AACGATCAAGGCGAGTTACATGATCCCCCATGTTGTGCAAAAAAGCGGTTAGCTCCTTCGGTCCTCCGAT
AGTTGTCAGAAGTAAGTTGGCCGCAGTGTTATCACTCATGGTTATGGCAGCACTGCATAATTCTCTTACT
GTCATGCCATCCGTAAGATGCTTTTCTGTGACTGGTGAGTACTCAACCAAGTCATTCTGAGAATAGTGTA
TGCGGCGACCGAGTTGCTCTTGCCCGGCGTCAATACGGGATAATACCGCGCCACATAGCAGAACTTTGAA
AGTGCTCATCATTGGAAAACGTTCTTCGGGGCGAAAACTCTCAAGGATCTTACCGCTGTTGAGATCCAGT
TCGATGTAACCCACTCGTGCACCCAACTGATCTTCAGCATCTTTTACTTTCACCAGCGTTTCTGGGTGAG
CAAAAACAGGAAGGCAAAATGCCGCAAAAAAGGGAATAAGGGCGACACGGAAATGTTGAATACTCATACT
CTTCCTTTTTCAATATTATTGAAGCATTTATCAGGGTTATTGTCTCATGAGCGGATACATATTTGAATGT
ATTTAGAAAAATAAACAAATAGGGGTTCCGCGCACATTTCCCCGAAAAGTGCCACCTGACGTCTAAGAAA
CCATTACGTAGAAAGCCAGTCCGCAGAAACGGTGCTGACCCCGGATGAATGTCAGCTACTGGGCTATCTG
GACAAGGGAAAACGCAAGCGCAAAGAGGATCCTTATCGCTATCGATTCACACAAAAAACCAACACACAGA
TGTAATGAAAATAAAGATATTTTATTGCGGCCATCGTGATGGCAGGTTGGGCGTCGCTTGGTCGGTCATT
TCGAACCCCAGAGTCCCGCTCAGAAGAACTCGTCAAGAAGGCGATAGAAGGCGATGCGCTGCGAATCGGG
AGCGGCGATACCGTAAAGCACGAGGAAGCGGTCAGCCCATTCGCCGCCAAGCTCTTCAGCAATATCACGG
GTAGCCAACGCTATGTCCTGATAGCGGTCCGCCACACCCAGCCGGCCACAGTCGATGAATCCAGAAAAGC
GGCCATTTTCCACCATGATATTCGGCAAGCAGGCATCGCCATGGGTCACGACGAGATCCTCGCCGTCGGG
CATGCGCGCCTTGAGCCTGGCGAACAGTTCGGCTGGCGCGAGCCCCTGATGCTCTTCGTCCAGATCATCC
TGATCGACAAGACCGGCTTCCATCCGAGTACGTGCTCGCTCGATGCGATGTTTCGCTTGGTGGTCGAATG
GGCAGGTAGCCGGATCAAGCGTATGCAGCCGCCGCATTGCATCAGCCATGATGGATACTTTCTCGGCAGG
AGCAAGGTGAGATGACAGGAGATCCTGCCCCGGCACTTCGCCCAATAGCAGCCAGTCCCTTCCCGCTTCA
GTGACAACGTCGAGCACAGCTGCGCAAGGAACGCCCGTCGTGGCCAGCCACGATAGCCGCGCTGCCTCGT
CCTGCAGTTCATTCAGGGCACCGGACAGGTCGGTCTTGACAAAAAGAACCGGGCGCCCCTGCGCTGACAG
CCGGAACACGGCGGCATCAGAGCAGCCGATTGTCTGTTGTGCCCAGTCATAGCCGAATAGCCTCTCCACC
CAAGCGGCCGGAGAACCTGCGTGCAATCCATCTTGTTCAATCCCTCCGGAGCCTCCGCCACCTGATCCGC
CACCTCCGCTCCCACCACCGGTCTGCTCGTTCTTCAGCACGCGCTCCACGAAGCTCTTGATGTACTTACC
CATTTCATCTGGAGCGTCCTCCTGGCTGAAGTGGAGGCCCTTCACCTTCACGAACTCGGTGTTAGGGAAC
TTCTTAGCTCCCTCGACAATAGCGTTGGAAAAGAACCCAGGGTCGGACTCGATGAACATCTTAGGCAGAT
CGTCGCTGGCCCGAAGGTAGGCGTTGTAGTTGCGGACAATCTGGACGACGTCGGGCTTGCCTCCCTTAAC
GAGAGGGATCTCGCGAGGCCAGGAGAGGGTAGGCCGTCTAACCTCGCCCTTCTCCTTGAATGGCTCCAGG
TAGGCAGCGAACTCCTCAGGCTCCAGTTTCCGCATGATCTTGCTTGGGAGCATGGTCTCGACGAAGAAGT
TATTCTCAAGCACCATTTTCTCGCCCTCTTCGCTCTTGATCAGGGCGATATCCTCCTCGATGTCAGGCCA
CTCGTCCCAGGACTCGATCACGTCCACGACACTCTCAGCATGGACGATGGCCTTGATCTTGTCTTGGTGC
TCGTAGGAGTAGTGAAAGGCCAGACAAGCCCCCCAGTCGTGGCCCACAAAGATGATTTTCTTTGGAAGGT
TCAGCAGCTCGAACCAAGCGGTGAGGTACTTGTAGTGATCCAGGAGGCGATATGAGCCATTCCCGCTCTT
GCCGGACTTACCCATTCCGATCAGATCAGGGATGATGCATCTAGCCACGGGCTCGATGTGAGGCACGACG
TGCCTCCACAGGTAGCTGGAGGCAGCGTTACCATGCAGAAAAATCACGGCGTTCTCGGCGTGCTTCTCGG
AATCATAGTAGTTGATGAAGGAGTCCAGCACGTTCATTTGCTTGCAGCGAGCCCACCACTGAGGCCCAGT
GATCATGCGTTTGCGTTGCTCGGGGTCGTACACCTTGGAAGCCATGGTGGCTCCAGCCTTTGGTTCGAGA
CTGTTGTGTCAGAAGAATCAAGCTTTTTGCAAAAGCCTAGGCCTCCAAAAAAGCCTCCTCACTACTTCTG
GAATAGCTCAGAGGCCGAGGCGGCCTCGGCCTCTGCATAAATAAAAAAAATTAGTCAGCCATGGGGCGGA
GAATGGGCGGAACTGGGCGGAGTTAGGGGCGGGATGGGCGGAGTTAGGGGCGGGACTATGGTTGCTGACT
AATTGAGATGCATGCTTTGCATACTTCTGCCTGCTGGGGAGCCTGGGGACTTTCCACACCTGGTTGCTGA
CTAATTGAGATGCATGCTTTGCATACTTCTGCCTGCTGGGGAGCCTGGGGACTTTCCACACCCTAACTGA
CACACATTCCACAGCTGGTTCTTTCCGCCTCAGAAGGTACCTAACCAAGTTCCTCTTTCAGAGGTTATTT
CAGGCCATGGTGCTGCGCAGATCCGCGTATGCGGTGTGAAATACCGCACAGATGCGTAAGGAGAAAATAC
CGCATCAGGAAATTGTAAGCGTTAATATTTTGTTAAAATTCGATTTTACCACATTTGTAGAGGTTTTACT
TGCTTAAAAAAACCTCCCACATCTCCCCCTGAACCTGAAACATAAAATGAATGCAATTGTTGTTGTTAAC
TTGTTTATTGCAGCTTATAATGGTTACAAATAAAGCAATAGCATCACAAATTTCACAAATAAAGCATTTT
TTTCACTGCATTCTAGTTGTGGTTTGTCCAAACTCATCAATGTATCTTATCATGTCTGCTCGAAGCGGCC
GCCCCAAGGGGTTATGCTAGTTATTGCTCAGCGGTGGCAGCAGCCAACTCAGCTTCCTTTCGGGCTTTGT
TAGCAGCCGGATCAGCTTGCATGCCTGCAGGTCGACTTAATAATAATAATAGCTACCATTTATTGAGCAC
CTACTCTACTGTGTGCCAGGCACTGTGCTAGGCACTTTTCGTACAATATCTAATTTAAATCCTCACAACA
ACCCTGTGAGGTAGGTATTATTATCATCATTTTACATACGAGGGAACTGAGGCTCAGAGAGGTTAAATAA
CTCTATCACACAACCAAAAATAGTAGAGCTGGAATTCAAACCCAAAACCACCTAACTCCAAATCCCATGC
TCCAATGAATTAAAGTAGAGAGGGGAGAGGGAGGGCCAAATTCAAGACAGAGTGTTGGAGTGAAATGGAT
ATGATATGCTGATAAGATATGGGAAGAAGGAATGTAAGCTCATAAATGTTTCTAGCTGGTGAGCCTATGT
AGATTGTGATGAAGTAACCAGGAGAGGAATTCAGGAGGAACATACTTGGTTGGGCAGATGAGTTGAGTCT
ATACGGAACTGTCCATAGAGATGTCCAGTAGGTAATACCAATACAGATCTAAAGTCTGGGGGAAGTTGGG
GGTTGGAGCTATGTATTTGGGAATCACCAGCATATCAGCAGCAATTGAGGACATCAGGATGAATGACTCC
ATTTTGGGAGTAAATAGAAAGGAAAGAGAAGTGAATCAAAGATGGAACGATGGAAGCACTGATACTGACA
GGCATGAGCAATCGTTGAGAAATTCTCAAGAGAGTCGGACAAGACAGAGTCAGAGAGAGAAGTACATGAA
ACAGCCCTGTAGTGGTGGCTAGAAGCCATGGACTGGGTTGGGAACAATTCTAGAGCTCCCAGAAGGCAGG
CAAGATTGAGTCACACTTCCAACAAAGCCCTCTGCACACCAAAACCCCAGGAAGTATTGTTTTTCTTTGT
TAGTTTGCTTTTGAGACAGAATCTCACTCTGTCACCCAGGCTGGAGTGCGATCTCAACTCACTGCAACCT
CCGCTTGCTTCCTGGATTCAAGCGATTCTTGTGCCTCAGCCTCCTGAGTAGCTGAGATTACAGGCAGGTG
CCAAAACACCCATCTAATTTTTGTATTTTTAGTAGAGACAGGGTTTTGCTATGTTGGCCAGGCTGGTCTC
GAACTCCCGACCTCAAGTGATCCACCTGTCTCAGCCTCCCAAAGTGCTGGGATTACAGACGTGAGCCACC
GCACCCGTCCAAGGAAGTATTGTTAATTGAAATAAATGCCAAAATGTTCCTACCTTGGTTTACCCCAAAA
CCTGGAGCTAAGAACTTCATCTCACTTTTGACACCCCAGCCCCCAAAATATGGAAGCCCAGGAGAGCCAG
GAGAATTTATAGCAGAGGCTTAAAGAGAAAGTTATGATTTGTTTAAAGTAGAGAATAAGGTGAAAAATAA
AACCTGGTACTCTGTCTGGAAGTCCTGGAAGTCTCCTTGCCCAACCTCAACTGGCCTGTGGGCTCCTGTG
TCCTTGCTCTGGGATGCCATGGTGAATGTGAAAACAGGGGAGGTTGTGTGTGGGGGTGGGAATGGCCTGT
CGGTTGCAAGGCGAGTCCTTTGCTGAGCCCAGCCTGAGACCCAGCTTATGGGCTTTATCCAGGTGAGAAA
ATGCTGGGGACATGTGTGCGAGGTTTAAGGTCTACCAGGAAGGGGAGAAGGGTGTCAGGGGACCAGCCCC
ACAACCTAGGAGAGGATTAGGAGGGTCCAGCCCTTTGGGCAGGGACCAGCCCTGAGGCTTAAATGAACTT
GCATAGGCACCTGTGTATGCATCTCTGTGCATGTATGCATACATGAGTGAGAGAGAAAGATAAAGAGAGC
TAAAGAGGCCCCCCTCCCCCCGCCGCAGGCTGCCACACGTGGTGCGATCCGATTCTCTCTGGAAAGGAGG
AGAGTCTCTCATGCATGGGTGAAGTTGGGCCCTCCCCAGAAGCCTAGTGACTCATTATGTTAACGTGTGG
GTGTGGGGGCTGGACATCCTTGGGAAGCCCTGAGGGGCTGCTGAAGCAGGGTTCCTGGTCTCCTCGGAGG
CTGGGCCTCCCCTCGCTGGGGGCTCACAGAAAGTCAAACAGCCCGAAATTCTTGGCTGCTCCAGGCCCAG
GGTAAATTGGGGGAGGAAAAAAGAAAGAAAAGAAATGTTTCAGGCCTGGAGGTGAGATGAGCCTGCTGGT
TAGTAGGGTTAGGGGTCTGAAGGAACCAGCACGCAGGGCAGGCATGGGGCAGGGGTAGAGCAGAGATGCT
CCCTGGAAGCCACCAGCTGCTCAGGCAACTGAGGGGGCCCTCTGGGCCTCTGATCTAGGCACAGGCAGGG
ATGGCATGGATGGCTATTGGAGGCGACTACAGCTTTAGGTTGCAGGACTGAGGCAGCAGGCAGGGGGATG
GTTAGTAGGGGCAGATGAAGCAAATATATTTTGGTTTCAGTAATGTGGGGTAAAGTCAAGAGGTTTGCAC
ACGTGCCTGATGGGGTGGGGTTAATAGAGGGATGATGTAGCTGAATAAATGGTGAAAGGGAGCTAAAGGG
GAAACGAGAGAATGAGGGAGTGAGCGTGCCACCAAGGTCATTGCTGGGGTCAACTCCCAAAATGGGGGTT
GCAGAGGGGAGTAAGGGGTAGCACCAACAAGTCTGGTCCCAGAGACAAAAGGGGTCCTGGGAAGTCCTGC
GCAGGGATTAGTGGGCAGAGGAAACGAACTGGGGCCAGAGGCAGGTTAGGGGGCTGCAGAGCCAATCGGT
AGGTGCACCCCACCCTCGCAGCACCCTGCGAGCAGTTAGCGCACCTGGATTTAGTTCCTTTTATTTCCCT
TTCAGGTACCAGACAAAGTAAAAAAGACGGACGGATGGAGAGAGGAACGCAGCCGGCTGGGGTGGGAGCG
GAATGGAGCTGGGGGAGGGGCCCTGCACTCGAGGCTAGCGAGCTCGTTTAAACAACTAGAATTACACGGC
GATCTTGCCGCCCTTCTTGGCCTTAATGAGAATCTCGCGGATCTTGCGGGCGTCCAACTTGCCGGTCAGT
CCTTTAGGCACCTCGTCCACGAACACAACACCACCGCGCAGCTTCTTGGCGGTTGTAACCTGGCTGGCCA
CATAGTCCACGATCTCCTTCTCGGTCATGGTTTTACCGTGTTCCAGCACGACGACTGCGGCGGGCAGCTC
GCCGGCATCGTCGTCGGGCAGGCCGGCGACCCCGGCGTCGAAGATGTTGGGGTGTTGCAGCAGGATGCTC
TCCAGTTCGGCTGGGGCTACCTGGTAGCCCTTGTATTTGATCAGGCTCTTCAGCCGGTCCACGATGAAGA
AGTGCTCGTCCTCGTCCCAGTAGGCGATGTCGCCGCTGTGCAGCCAGCCGTCCTTGTCGATGAGAGCGTT
TGTAGCCTCGGGGTTGTTAACGTAGCCGCTCATGATCATGGGGCCACGGACGCACAGCTCGCCGCGCTGG
TTCACACCCAGTGTCTTACCGGTGTCCAAGTCCACCACCTTAGCCTCGAAGAAGGGCACCACCTTGCCTA
CTGCGCCAGGCTTGTCGTCCCCTTCGGGGGTGATCAGAATGGCGCTGGTTGTTTCTGTCAGGCCGTAGCC
CTGGCGGATGCCTGGTAGGTGGAAGCGTTTGGCCACGGCCTCACCTACCTCCTTGCTGAGCGGCGCCCCG
CCGCTGGCGATCTCGTGCAAGTTGCTTAGGTCGTACTTGTCGATGAGAGTGCTCTTAGCGAAGAAGCTAA
ATAGTGTGGGCACCAGCAGGGCAGATTGAATCTTATAGTCTTGCAAGCTGCGCAAGAATAGCTCCTCCTC
GAAGCGGTACATGAGCACGACCCGAAAGCCGCAGATCAAGTAGCCCAGCGTGGTGAACATGCCGAAGCCG
TGGTGAAATGGCACCACGCTGAGGATAGCGGTGTCGGGGATGATCTGGTTGCCGAAGATGGGGTCGCGGG
CATGACTGAATCGGACACAAGCGGTGCGGTGCGGTAGGGCTACGCCCTTGGGCAATCCGGTACTGCCACT
ACTGTTCATGATCAGGGCGATGGTTTTGTCCCGGTCGAAGCTCTCGGGCACGAAGTCGTACTCGTTGAAG
CCGGGTGGCAAATGGGAAGTCACGAAGGTGTACATGCTTTGGAAGCCCTGGTAGTCGGTCTTGCTATCCA
TGATGATGATCTTTTGTATGATCGGTAGCTTCTTTTGCACGTTGAGGATCTTTTGCAGCCCTTTCTTGCT
CACGAATACGACGGTGGGCTGGCTGATGCCCATGCTGTTCAGCAGCTCGCGCTCGTTGTAGATGTCGTTA
GCTGGGGCCACAGCCACACCGATGAACAGGGCACCCAACACGGGCATGAAGAACTGCAAGCTATTCTCGC
TGCACACCACGATCCGATGGTTTGTATTCAGCCCATAGCGCTTCATAGCTTCTGCCAGCCGAACGCTCAT
CTCGAAGTACTCGGCGTAGGTAATGTCCACCTCGATATGTGCGTCGGTAAAGGCGATGGTGCCGGGCACC
AGGGCGTAGCGCTTCATGGCTTTGTGCAGCTGCTCGCCGGCGGTCCCGTCTTCGAGTGGGTAGAATGGCG
CTGGGCCCTTCTTAATGTTTTTGGCATCTTCCATGGTGGCTTTACCAACAGTACCGGATTGCCAAGCTTG
GGCTGCAGGTCGAAAGGCCCGGAGATGAGGAAGAGGAGAACAGCGCGGCAGACGTGCGCTTTTGAAGCGT
GCAGAATGCCGGGCCTCCGGAGGACCTTCGGGCGCCCGCCCCGCCCCTGAGCCCGCCCCTGAGCCCGCCC
CCGGACCCACCCCTTCCCAGCCTCTGAGCCCAGAAAGCGAAGGAGCAAAGCTGCTATTGGCCGCTGCCCC
AAAGGCCTACCCGCTTCCATTGCTCAGCGGTGCTGTCCATCTGCACGAGACTAGTGAGACGTGCTACTTC
CATTTGTCACGTCCTGCACGACGCGAGCTGCGGGGCGGGGGGGAACTTCCTGACTAGGGGAGGAGTAGAA
GGTGGCGCGAAGGGGCCACCAAAGAACGGAGCCGGTTGGCGCCTACCGGTGGATGTGGAATGTGTGCGAG
GCCAGAGGCCACTTGTGTAGCGCCAAGTGCCCAGCGGGGCTGCTAAAGCGCATGCTCCAGACTGCCTTGG
GAAAAGCGCCTCCCCTACCCGGTAGATCTCGATCCTCTACGCCGGACGCATCGTGGCCGGAGTACTGCGG
TTTATCTCGATGGCTACGAGGGCAGACAGTAAGTGGATTTACCATAATCCCTTAATTGTACGCACCGCTA
AAACGCGTTCAGCGCGATCACGGCAGCAGACAGGTAAAAATGGCAACAAACCACCCGAAAAACTGCCGCA
ATCGCGCCTGATAAATTTTAACCGTATGAATACCTATGCAACCAGAGGGTACAGGCCACATTACCCCCAC
TTAATCCACTGAAGCTGCCATTTTTCATGGTTTCACCATCCCAGCGAAGGGCCATCCAGCGTGCGTTCCT
GTATTTCCGGACTATAAAAGGATCTAGGTGAAGATCCTTTTTGATAATCTCATGACCAAAATCCCTTAAC
GTGAGTTTTCGTTCCACTGAGCGTCAGACCCCGTAGAAAAGATCAAAGGATCTTC
Features (pLannotate 1.2.2; 19 found; start..end, strand, type, name):
      1..589     +  rep_origin     ori: high-copy-number ColE1/pMB1/pBR322/pUC origin of replication
    747..1607    -  CDS            AmpR: β-lactamase; bla; confers resistance to ampicillin, carbenicillin, and related antibiotics
   1608..1712    -  promoter       AmpR promoter: bla
   1755..1847    +  CDS            tnpA (fragment): TN5P_ECOLX - Also known as tnp. Experimental evidence at protein level: Swiss-Prot protein existence level 1. Mediates transposition of transposon Tn5 by a 'cut and paste' mechanism. First, the monomeric transposase binds the 19 bp inverted DNA repeats flanking the transposon. Then, dimerization of the DNA- bound transposase creates a synaptic DNA complex. After nicking of the first DNA strand, excision of the transposon proceeds through a series of intermediates. The transposase then mediates the insertion of the transposon at a new site by strand transfer. The activity of the wild- type tran
   1868..1916    -  polyA_signal   poly(A) signal: synthetic polyadenylation signal
   1980..2772    -  CDS            NeoR/KanR (fragment): aminoglycoside phosphotransferase from Tn5; aph(3')-II (or nptII); confers resistance to neomycin, kanamycin, and G418 (Geneticin®)
   2823..3755    -  CDS            hRluc: Renilla luciferase human codon-optimized
   3806..4163    -  promoter       SV40 promoter: SV40 enhancer and early promoter
   4228..4279    +  misc_feature   bom (fragment): basis of mobility region from pBR322
   4280..4312    -  rep_origin     M13 ori (fragment): M13 bacteriophage origin of replication; arrow indicates direction of (+) strand synthesis
   4317..4385    +  CDS            large T antigen (fragment): large T antigen from SV40 (simian virus 40)
   4408..4529    +  polyA_signal   SV40 poly(A) signal: SV40 polyadenylation signal
   4551..4570    -  terminator     T7 terminator (fragment): transcription terminator for bacteriophage T7 RNA polymerase
   4578..4627    -  CDS            SET1 (fragment): solubility-enhancement tag derived from T7 phage gene 10B
   4634..4657    -  misc_feature   MCS (fragment): pUC18/19 multiple cloning site
   5618..5755    +  CDS            C9orf85 (fragment): CI085_HUMAN - Experimental evidence at protein level: Swiss-Prot protein existence level 1. From Homo sapiens (Human).
   7552..9204    -  CDS            luciferase: firefly luciferase synthetic luc2 version of the luciferase gene
   9251..9750    -  promoter       PGK promoter: mouse phosphoglycerate kinase 1 promoter
   9807..10090   -  misc_feature   cer region: ColE1-derived recombination site that helps to maintain plasmids as monomers
