[The description below was written by a language model from this plasmid's Addgene catalogue record and pLannotate feature annotations shown in this document.]
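Description:
DVL3-P2 is a mammalian dual-luciferase reporter plasmid built on the pmirGLO Dual-Luciferase miRNA Target Expression Vector, carrying a 3' untranslated region from the human DVL3 gene (the "P2" 3' UTR) inserted by Gibson assembly. It is propagated in E. coli from a high-copy ColE1/pUC-type origin under ampicillin selection (β-lactamase with its own promoter). A ColE1 cer site, which helps resolve plasmid multimers, is also annotated.

The primary reporter is the synthetic firefly luciferase gene luc2, driven by a PGK promoter. On the same strand, roughly 2.9 kb of largely unannotated sequence lies between the end of luc2 and the remnant of the multiple cloning site. This is the position where a 3' UTR insert would sit in this backbone, although the feature table does not label it as DVL3. The short "C9orf85" hit within it is probably a chance similarity match, as are several other small fragments (tnpA, SET1, large T antigen, bom, M13 ori) called by the automated annotation. Which polyadenylation signal serves the luc2 transcript is not clear from the table, since the SV40 poly(A) signal near this junction is annotated on the opposite strand.

A second, independent cassette uses the SV40 enhancer/early promoter to express human codon-optimised Renilla luciferase followed by a neomycin/G418 resistance coding region and a synthetic poly(A) signal. This provides an internal normalisation control and a potential mammalian selection marker.

Because the UTR is transcribed as part of the firefly luciferase mRNA, changes in the firefly-to-Renilla ratio report how this 3' UTR affects transcript stability or translation. The stated purpose is to study the role and mechanism of the 3' UTR in regulating DVL3, and the associated study concerns alternative polyadenylation in human urothelial differentiation. The "P2" label may denote a particular polyadenylation-site isoform, though the record does not define it.
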