Addgene plasmid #236026: DVL3-P2
Purpose: Study the role and mechanism of the 3' UTR in regulating DVL3-P2 gene function.
Depositing lab: Angela Ting. Depositing organization: University of Texas MD Anderson Cancer Center. Publication: Differentiation in the human urothelia is defined by distinct alternative polyadenylation. Le NB, Sona S, Santo B, Zhang Y, Ou R, Schweickart RA, Kochat V, Padron WI, Rai K, Lee SH, Yi JM, Wessely O, Lee BH, Ting AH. Cell Rep. 2026 Jan 13;45(1):116839. doi: 10.1016/j.celrep.2025.116839. PubMed 41533515.
Backbone
  Vector backbone: pmirGLO Dual-Luciferase miRNA Target Expression Vector
  Vector type: Mammalian Expression
Growth in bacteria
  Bacterial resistance: Ampicillin, 100 μg/mL
  Growth temperature: 37°C
  Growth strain: DH5alpha
  Copy number: High Copy
Gene/Insert
  Gene/Insert name: DVL3-P2 3'UTR
  Species: H. sapiens (human)
  Entrez Gene: DVL3 (a.k.a. DRS3)
  Cloning method: Gibson Cloning
Terms and licenses: Academic/Nonprofit Terms; Industry Terms: Not Available to Industry
How to cite: DVL3-P2 was a gift from Angela Ting (Addgene plasmid # 236026 ; http://n2t.net/addgene:236026 ; RRID:Addgene_236026)
